Addgene plasmid #225464: pcDNA3puro-mGFP-FMR1iso1-N1(1-445)
Purpose: Express mEGFP-fusion protein of FMR1 fragment (1-445)
Depositing lab: Christine Mayr. Depositing organization: Memorial Sloan-Kettering Cancer Center. Publication: The FXR1 network acts as signaling scaffold for actomyosin remodeling. Chen X, Fansler MM, Janjoš U, Ule J, Mayr C. Cell. 5 August 2024. doi: 10.1016/j.cell.2024.07.015. PubMed 37961296.
Backbone
  Vector backbone: pcDNA3-puro
  Backbone manufacturer: Mayr Lab
  Vector type: Mammalian Expression
Growth in bacteria
  Bacterial resistance: Ampicillin, 100 μg/mL
  Growth temperature: 37°C
  Growth strain: DH5alpha
  Copy number: High Copy
Gene/Insert
  Gene/Insert name: FMR1
  Species: H. sapiens (human)
  Mutation: N1 fragment (1-445)
  Entrez Gene: FMR1 (a.k.a. FMRP, FRAXA, POF, POF1)
  Promoter: CMV
  Tag / fusion protein: mEGFP (N terminal on insert)
  Cloning method: Restriction Enzyme; 5′ cloning site unknown (unknown if destroyed)
Terms and licenses: Academic/Nonprofit Terms; Industry Terms: Not Available to Industry
Depositor comments: Please visit https://doi.org/10.1101/2023.11.05.565677 for bioRxiv preprint.
How to cite: pcDNA3puro-mGFP-FMR1iso1-N1(1-445) was a gift from Christine Mayr (Addgene plasmid # 225464 ; http://n2t.net/addgene:225464 ; RRID:Addgene_225464)
