[The description below was written by a language model from this plasmid's Addgene catalogue record and pLannotate feature annotations shown in this document.]
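Description:
pcDNA3puro-mGFP-FMR1iso1-N1(1-445) is a mammalian expression plasmid built on a pcDNA3-puro backbone for producing an N-terminal fragment of human FMR1 (the fragile X protein, FMRP) fused to monomeric EGFP. In the full 7,187-nt sequence, the CMV immediate-early enhancer and promoter drive a single open reading frame in which mEGFP sits directly upstream of, and contiguous with, the FMR1 coding fragment. The name indicates this fragment is residues 1–445 ("N1") of isoform 1. Transcripts are terminated by the bovine growth hormone polyadenylation signal. A T7 promoter lies between the CMV promoter and the fusion, as is typical of pcDNA3-type vectors, and could support in vitro transcription. The short "HIV-1 5′ LTR" hit next to the CMV promoter is only a small annotated fragment, and the plasmid is not described as a lentiviral vector.

A second cassette uses the SV40 enhancer/early promoter to express puromycin N-acetyltransferase, followed by a residual ble fragment and the SV40 poly(A) signal, allowing puromycin selection of transfected mammalian cells. In E. coli the plasmid is maintained at high copy through a ColE1/pUC-type origin and selected with ampicillin via the bla gene. An f1 origin and remnants of lac regulatory elements are also present.

A second, 3,348-nt sequencing record attached to the entry shows the AmpR and ori region but also nef and LTR fragments and no insert. It does not match the full sequence and is not reconciled here. The stated purpose is expression of the GFP-tagged FMR1 fragment, presumably for domain-mapping or localisation studies in cells.
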