Features (pLannotate 1.2.2; 21 found; start..end, strand, type, name):
     28..80      -  misc_feature   bom (fragment): basis of mobility region from pBR322
    235..614     +  enhancer       CMV enhancer: human cytomegalovirus immediate early enhancer
    615..818     +  promoter       CMV promoter: human cytomegalovirus (CMV) immediate early promoter
    814..847     +  LTR            5' LTR (truncated) (fragment): truncated 5' long terminal repeat (LTR) from HIV-1
    863..881     +  promoter       T7 promoter: promoter for bacteriophage T7 RNA polymerase
    905..1621    +  CDS            mEGFP: mEGFP is a basic (constitutively fluorescent) green fluorescent protein published in 2002, derived from Aequorea victoria. It has moderate acid sensitivity.
   1622..2953    +  CDS            FMR1 (fragment): FMR1_HUMAN - Experimental evidence at protein level: Swiss-Prot protein existence level 1. (Microbial infection) Acts as a positive regulator of influenza A virus (IAV) replication. Required for the assembly and nuclear export of the viral ribonucleoprotein (vRNP) components. From Homo sapiens (Human).
   3033..3257    +  polyA_signal   bGH poly(A) signal: bovine growth hormone polyadenylation signal
   3261..3282    +  promoter       SV40 promoter (fragment): SV40 enhancer and early promoter
   3303..3731    +  rep_origin     f1 ori (sequence partly withheld): f1 bacteriophage origin of replication; arrow indicates direction of (+) strand synthesis
   3745..4074    +  promoter       SV40 promoter: SV40 enhancer and early promoter
   4087..4686    +  CDS            PuroR: puromycin N-acetyltransferase; pac from Streptomyces alboniger; confers resistance to puromycin
   4707..4865    +  CDS            ble (fragment): BLE_KLEPN - Experimental evidence at protein level: Swiss-Prot protein existence level 1. Binding protein with a strong affinity to the bleomycin family of antibiotics. Binds to CL990; an antimitotic-antibiotic compound. From Klebsiella pneumoniae.
   4860..4981    +  polyA_signal   SV40 poly(A) signal: SV40 polyadenylation signal
   5054..5070    -  protein_bind   lac operator: The lac repressor binds to the lac operator to inhibit transcription in E. coli. This inhibition can be relieved by adding lactose or isopropyl-β-D-thiogalactopyranoside (IPTG). lac repressor encoded by lacI
   5078..5108    -  promoter       lac promoter: promoter for the E. coli lac operon
   5123..5144    -  protein_bind   CAP binding site: CAP binding activates transcription in the presence of cAMP. E. coli catabolite activator protein
   5157..5249    -  CDS            lacI (fragment): lac repressor; lacI; The lac repressor binds to the lac operator to inhibit transcription in E. coli. This inhibition can be relieved by adding lactose or isopropyl-β-D-thiogalactopyranoside (IPTG).
   5432..6020    -  rep_origin     ori: high-copy-number ColE1/pMB1/pBR322/pUC origin of replication
   6191..7051    -  CDS            AmpR: β-lactamase; bla; confers resistance to ampicillin, carbenicillin, and related antibiotics
   7052..7156    -  promoter       AmpR promoter: bla
>Addgene plasmid #225464 | pcDNA3puro-mGFP-FMR1iso1-N1(1-445) | addgene full sequence | sequence record 458919 | Addgene NGS Result
GACGGATCGGGAGATCTCCCGATCCCCTATGGTGCACTCTCAGTACAATCTGCTCTGATGCCGCATAGTT
AAGCCAGTATCTGCTCCCTGCTTGTGTGTTGGAGGTCGCTGAGTAGTGCGCGAGCAAAATTTAAGCTACA
ACAAGGCAAGGCTTGACCGACAATTGCATGAAGAATCTGCTTAGGGTTAGGCGTTTTGCGCTGCTTCGCG
ATGTACGGGCCAGATATACGCGTTGACATTGATTATTGACTAGTTATTAATAGTAATCAATTACGGGGTC
ATTAGTTCATAGCCCATATATGGAGTTCCGCGTTACATAACTTACGGTAAATGGCCCGCCTGGCTGACCG
CCCAACGACCCCCGCCCATTGACGTCAATAATGACGTATGTTCCCATAGTAACGCCAATAGGGACTTTCC
ATTGACGTCAATGGGTGGAGTATTTACGGTAAACTGCCCACTTGGCAGTACATCAAGTGTATCATATGCC
AAGTACGCCCCCTATTGACGTCAATGACGGTAAATGGCCCGCCTGGCATTATGCCCAGTACATGACCTTA
TGGGACTTTCCTACTTGGCAGTACATCTACGTATTAGTCATCGCTATTACCATGGTGATGCGGTTTTGGC
AGTACATCAATGGGCGTGGATAGCGGTTTGACTCACGGGGATTTCCAAGTCTCCACCCCATTGACGTCAA
TGGGAGTTTGTTTTGGCACCAAAATCAACGGGACTTTCCAAAATGTCGTAACAACTCCGCCCCATTGACG
CAAATGGGCGGTAGGCGTGTACGGTGGGAGGTCTATATAAGCAGAGCTCTCTGGCTAACTAGAGAACCCA
CTGCTTACTGGCTTATCGAAATTAATACGACTCACTATAGGGAGACCCAAGCTGGCTAGCAACCATGGTG
AGCAAGGGCGAGGAGCTGTTCACCGGGGTGGTGCCCATCCTGGTCGAGCTGGACGGCGACGTAAACGGCC
ACAAGTTCAGCGTGTCCGGCGAGGGCGAGGGCGATGCCACCTACGGCAAGCTGACCCTGAAGTTCATCTG
CACCACCGGCAAGCTGCCCGTGCCCTGGCCCACCCTCGTGACCACCCTGACCTACGGCGTGCAGTGCTTC
AGCCGCTACCCCGACCACATGAAGCAGCACGACTTCTTCAAGTCCGCCATGCCCGAAGGCTACGTCCAGG
AGCGCACCATCTTCTTCAAGGACGACGGCAACTACAAGACCCGCGCCGAGGTGAAGTTCGAGGGCGACAC
CCTGGTGAACCGCATCGAGCTGAAGGGCATCGACTTCAAGGAGGACGGCAACATCCTGGGGCACAAGCTG
GAGTACAACTACAACAGCCACAACGTCTATATCATGGCCGACAAGCAGAAGAACGGCATCAAGGTGAACT
TCAAGATCCGCCACAACATCGAGGACGGCAGCGTGCAGCTCGCCGACCACTACCAGCAGAACACCCCCAT
CGGCGACGGCCCCGTGCTGCTGCCCGACAACCACTACCTGAGCACCCAGTCCAAGCTGAGCAAAGACCCC
AACGAGAAGCGCGATCACATGGTCCTGCTGGAGTTCGTGACCGCCGCCGGGATCACTCTCGGCATGGACG
AGCTGTACAAGGAGGAGCTGGTGGTGGAAGTGCGGGGCTCCAATGGCGCTTTCTACAAGGCATTTGTAAA
GGATGTTCATGAAGATTCAATAACAGTTGCATTTGAAAACAACTGGCAGCCTGATAGGCAGATTCCATTT
CATGATGTCAGATTCCCACCTCCTGTAGGTTATAATAAAGATATAAATGAAAGTGATGAAGTTGAGGTGT
ATTCCAGAGCAAATGAAAAAGAGCCTTGCTGTTGGTGGTTAGCTAAAGTGAGGATGATAAAGGGTGAGTT
TTATGTGATAGAATATGCAGCATGTGATGCAACTTACAATGAAATTGTCACAATTGAACGTCTAAGATCT
GTTAATCCCAACAAACCTGCCACAAAAGATACTTTCCATAAGATCAAGCTGGATGTGCCAGAAGACTTAC
GGCAAATGTGTGCCAAAGAGGCGGCACATAAGGATTTTAAAAAGGCAGTTGGTGCCTTTTCTGTAACTTA
TGATCCAGAAAATTATCAGCTTGTCATTTTGTCCATCAATGAAGTCACCTCAAAGCGAGCACATATGCTG
ATTGACATGCACTTTCGGAGTCTGCGCACTAAGTTGTCTCTGATAATGAGAAATGAAGAAGCTAGTAAGC
AGCTGGAGAGTTCAAGGCAGCTTGCCTCGAGATTTCATGAACAGTTTATCGTAAGAGAAGATCTGATGGG
TCTAGCTATTGGTACTCATGGTGCTAATATTCAGCAAGCTAGAAAAGTACCTGGGGTCACTGCTATTGAT
CTAGATGAAGATACCTGCACATTTCATATTTATGGAGAGGATCAGGATGCAGTGAAAAAAGCTAGAAGCT
TTCTCGAATTTGCTGAAGATGTAATACAAGTTCCAAGGAACTTAGTAGGCAAAGTAATAGGAAAAAATGG
AAAGCTGATTCAGGAGATTGTGGACAAGTCAGGAGTTGTGAGGGTGAGGATTGAGGCTGAAAATGAGAAA
AATGTTCCACAAGAAGAGGAAATTATGCCACCAAATTCCCTTCCTTCCAATAATTCAAGGGTTGGACCTA
ATGCCCCAGAAGAAAAAAAACATTTAGATATAAAGGAAAACAGCACCCATTTTTCTCAACCTAACAGTAC
AAAAGTCCAGAGGGTGTTAGTGGCTTCATCAGTTGTAGCAGGGGAATCCCAGAAACCTGAACTCAAGGCT
TGGCAGGGTATGGTACCATTTGTTTTTGTGGGAACAAAGGACAGCATCGCTAATGCCACTGTTCTTTTGG
ATTATCACCTGAACTATTTAAAGGAAGTAGACCAGTTGCGTTTGGAGAGATTACAAATTGATGAGCAGTT
GCGACAGATTGGATAAGAATTCTGCAGATATCCAGCACAGTGGCGGCCGCTCGAGTCTAGAGGGCCCGTT
TAAACCCGCTGATCAGCCTCGACTGTGCCTTCTAGTTGCCAGCCATCTGTTGTTTGCCCCTCCCCCGTGC
CTTCCTTGACCCTGGAAGGTGCCACTCCCACTGTCCTTTCCTAATAAAATGAGGAAATTGCATCGCATTG
TCTGAGTAGGTGTCATTCTATTCTGGGGGGTGGGGTGGGGCAGGACAGCAAGGGGGAGGATTGGGAAGAC
AATAGCAGGCATGCTGGGGATGCGGTGGGCTCTATGGCTTCTGAGGCGGAAAGAACCAGCTGGGGCTCTA
GGGGGTATCCCC
[124 nt withheld, positions 3303-3426]
C
[91 nt withheld, positions 3428-3518]
A
[49 nt withheld, positions 3520-3568]
CCTTTGACGTTGGAGTCCACGTTCTTT
[37 nt withheld, positions 3596-3632]
ACCCTATCTCGGTCTATTCTTTTGATTTATAAGGGATTTTGCCGATTTCGGCCTATTGGTTAAAAAATGA
GCTGATTTAACAAAAATTTAACGCGAATTAATTCTGTGGAATGTGTGTCAGTTAGGGTGTGGAAAGTCCC
CAGGCTCCCCAGCAGGCAGAAGTATGCAAAGCATGCATCTCAATTAGTCAGCAACCAGGTGTGGAAAGTC
CCCAGGCTCCCCAGCAGGCAGAAGTATGCAAAGCATGCATCTCAATTAGTCAGCAACCATAGTCCCGCCC
CTAACTCCGCCCATCCCGCCCCTAACTCCGCCCAGTTCCGCCCATTCTCCGCCCCATGGCTGACTAATTT
TTTTTATTTATGCAGAGGCCGAGGCCGCCTCTGCCTCTGAGCTATTCCAGAAGTAGTGAGGAGGCTTTTT
TGGAGGCCTAGGCTTTTGCAAAAAGCTCCCAACCATGACCGAGTACAAGCCCACGGTGCGCCTCGCCACC
CGCGACGACGTCCCCAGGGCCGTACGCACCCTCGCCGCCGCGTTCGCCGACTACCCCGCCACGCGCCACA
CCGTCGATCCGGACCGCCACATCGAGCGGGTCACCGAGCTGCAAGAACTCTTCCTCACGCGCGTCGGGCT
CGACATCGGCAAGGTGTGGGTCGCGGACGACGGCGCCGCGGTGGCGGTCTGGACCACGCCGGAGAGCGTC
GAAGCGGGGGCGGTGTTCGCCGAGATCGGCCCGCGCATGGCCGAGTTGAGCGGTTCCCGGCTGGCCGCGC
AGCAACAGATGGAAGGCCTCCTGGCGCCGCACCGGCCCAAGGAGCCCGCGTGGTTCCTGGCCACCGTCGG
CGTCTCGCCCGACCACCAGGGCAAGGGTCTGGGCAGCGCCGTCGTGCTCCCCGGAGTGGAGGCGGCCGAG
CGCGCCGGGGTGCCCGCCTTCCTGGAGACCTCCGCGCCCCGCAACCTCCCCTTCTACGAGCGGCTCGGCT
TCACCGTCACCGCCGACGTCGAGGTGCCCGAAGGACCGCGCACCTGGTGCATGACCCGCAAGCCCGGTGC
CTGAGCGGGACTCTGGGGTTCGAAATGACCGACCAAGCGACGCCCAACCTGCCATCACGAGATTTCGATT
CCACCGCCGCCTTCTATGAAAGGTTGGGCTTCGGAATCGTTTTCCGGGACGCCGGCTGGATGATCCTCCA
GCGCGGGGATCTCATGCTGGAGTTCTTCGCCCACCCCAACTTGTTTATTGCAGCTTATAATGGTTACAAA
TAAAGCAATAGCATCACAAATTTCACAAATAAAGCATTTTTTTCACTGCATTCTAGTTGTGGTTTGTCCA
AACTCATCAATGTATCTTATCATGTCTGTATACCGTCGACCTCTAGCTAGAGCTTGGCGTAATCATGGTC
ATAGCTGTTTCCTGTGTGAAATTGTTATCCGCTCACAATTCCACACAACATACGAGCCGGAAGCATAAAG
TGTAAAGCCTGGGGTGCCTAATGAGTGAGCTAACTCACATTAATTGCGTTGCGCTCACTGCCCGCTTTCC
AGTCGGGAAACCTGTCGTGCCAGCTGCATTAATGAATCGGCCAACGCGCGGGGAGAGGCGGTTTGCGTAT
TGGGCGCTCTTCCGCTTCCTCGCTCACTGACTCGCTGCGCTCGGTCGTTCGGCTGCGGCGAGCGGTATCA
GCTCACTCAAAGGCGGTAATACGGTTATCCACAGAATCAGGGGATAACGCAGGAAAGAACATGTGAGCAA
AAGGCCAGCAAAAGGCCAGGAACCGTAAAAAGGCCGCGTTGCTGGCGTTTTTCCATAGGCTCCGCCCCCC
TGACGAGCATCACAAAAATCGACGCTCAAGTCAGAGGTGGCGAAACCCGACAGGACTATAAAGATACCAG
GCGTTTCCCCCTGGAAGCTCCCTCGTGCGCTCTCCTGTTCCGACCCTGCCGCTTACCGGATACCTGTCCG
CCTTTCTCCCTTCGGGAAGCGTGGCGCTTTCTCATAGCTCACGCTGTAGGTATCTCAGTTCGGTGTAGGT
CGTTCGCTCCAAGCTGGGCTGTGTGCACGAACCCCCCGTTCAGCCCGACCGCTGCGCCTTATCCGGTAAC
TATCGTCTTGAGTCCAACCCGGTAAGACACGACTTATCGCCACTGGCAGCAGCCACTGGTAACAGGATTA
GCAGAGCGAGGTATGTAGGCGGTGCTACAGAGTTCTTGAAGTGGTGGCCTAACTACGGCTACACTAGAAG
AACAGTATTTGGTATCTGCGCTCTGCTGAAGCCAGTTACCTTCGGAAAAAGAGTTGGTAGCTCTTGATCC
GGCAAACAAACCACCGCTGGTAGCGGTGGTTTTTTTGTTTGCAAGCAGCAGATTACGCGCAGAAAAAAAG
GATCTCAAGAAGATCCTTTGATCTTTTCTACGGGGTCTGACGCTCAGTGGAACGAAAACTCACGTTAAGG
GATTTTGGTCATGAGATTATCAAAAAGGATCTTCACCTAGATCCTTTTAAATTAAAAATGAAGTTTTAAA
TCAATCTAAAGTATATATGAGTAAACTTGGTCTGACAGTTACCAATGCTTAATCAGTGAGGCACCTATCT
CAGCGATCTGTCTATTTCGTTCATCCATAGTTGCCTGACTCCCCGTCGTGTAGATAACTACGATACGGGA
GGGCTTACCATCTGGCCCCAGTGCTGCAATGATACCGCGAGACCCACGCTCACCGGCTCCAGATTTATCA
GCAATAAACCAGCCAGCCGGAAGGGCCGAGCGCAGAAGTGGTCCTGCAACTTTATCCGCCTCCATCCAGT
CTATTAATTGTTGCCGGGAAGCTAGAGTAAGTAGTTCGCCAGTTAATAGTTTGCGCAACGTTGTTGCCAT
TGCTACAGGCATCGTGGTGTCACGCTCGTCGTTTGGTATGGCTTCATTCAGCTCCGGTTCCCAACGATCA
AGGCGAGTTACATGATCCCCCATGTTGTGCAAAAAAGCGGTTAGCTCCTTCGGTCCTCCGATCGTTGTCA
GAAGTAAGTTGGCCGCAGTGTTATCACTCATGGTTATGGCAGCACTGCATAATTCTCTTACTGTCATGCC
ATCCGTAAGATGCTTTTCTGTGACTGGTGAGTACTCAACCAAGTCATTCTGAGAATAGTGTATGCGGCGA
CCGAGTTGCTCTTGCCCGGCGTCAATACGGGATAATACCGCGCCACATAGCAGAACTTTAAAAGTGCTCA
TCATTGGAAAACGTTCTTCGGGGCGAAAACTCTCAAGGATCTTACCGCTGTTGAGATCCAGTTCGATGTA
ACCCACTCGTGCACCCAACTGATCTTCAGCATCTTTTACTTTCACCAGCGTTTCTGGGTGAGCAAAAACA
GGAAGGCAAAATGCCGCAAAAAAGGGAATAAGGGCGACACGGAAATGTTGAATACTCATACTCTTCCTTT
TTCAATATTATTGAAGCATTTATCAGGGTTATTGTCTCATGAGCGGATACATATTTGAATGTATTTAGAA
AAATAAACAAATAGGGGTTCCGCGCACATTTCCCCGAAAAGTGCCACCTGACGTC
