Features (pLannotate 1.2.2; 12 found; start..end, strand, type, name):
    334..438     +  promoter       AmpR promoter: bla
    439..1299    +  CDS            AmpR: β-lactamase; bla; confers resistance to ampicillin, carbenicillin, and related antibiotics
   1470..2058    +  rep_origin     ori: high-copy-number ColE1/pMB1/pBR322/pUC origin of replication
   2241..2295    +  CDS            lacI (fragment): lac repressor; lacI; The lac repressor binds to the lac operator to inhibit transcription in E. coli. This inhibition can be relieved by adding lactose or isopropyl-β-D-thiogalactopyranoside (IPTG).
   2301..2394    +  rep_origin     SV40 ori (fragment): SV40 origin of replication
   2419..2456    +  CDS            lacI (fragment): lac repressor; lacI; The lac repressor binds to the lac operator to inhibit transcription in E. coli. This inhibition can be relieved by adding lactose or isopropyl-β-D-thiogalactopyranoside (IPTG).
   2469..2490    +  protein_bind   CAP binding site: CAP binding activates transcription in the presence of cAMP. E. coli catabolite activator protein
   2505..2535    +  promoter       lac promoter: promoter for the E. coli lac operon
   2543..2559    +  protein_bind   lac operator: The lac repressor binds to the lac operator to inhibit transcription in E. coli. This inhibition can be relieved by adding lactose or isopropyl-β-D-thiogalactopyranoside (IPTG). lac repressor encoded by lacI
   2593..2676    +  polyA_signal   SV40 poly(A) signal (fragment): SV40 polyadenylation signal
   2843..3172    +  CDS            nef (fragment): NEF_HV1BR - Experimental evidence at protein level: Swiss-Prot protein existence level 1. Extracellular Nef protein targets CD4(+) T-lymphocytes for apoptosis by interacting with CXCR4 surface receptors (PubMed:14990729). From Human immunodeficiency virus type 1 group M subtype B (isolate BRU/LAI) (HIV-1).
   3220..129     +  LTR            5' LTR (truncated) (across the origin): truncated 5' long terminal repeat (LTR) from HIV-1
>Addgene plasmid #225464 | pcDNA3puro-mGFP-FMR1iso1-N1(1-445) Sequencing Result | analyzer sequence | sequence record 448632
GGAACCCACTGCTTAAGCCTCAATAAAGCTTGCCTTGAGTGCTTCAAGTAGTGTGTGCCCGTCTGTTGTG
TGACTCTGGTAACTAGAGATCCCTCAGACCCTTTTAGTCAGTGTGGAAAATCTCTAGCAGTAGTAGTTCA
TGTCATCTTATTATTCAGTATTTATAACTTGCAAAGAAATGAATATCAGAGAGTGAGAGGCCCGGGTTAA
TTAAGGAAAGGGCTAGATCATTCTTGAAGACGAAAGGGCCTCGTGATACGCCTATTTTTATAGGTTAATG
TCATGATAATAATGGTTTCTTAGACGTCAGGTGGCACTTTTCGGGGAAATGTGCGCGGAACCCCTATTTG
TTTATTTTTCTAAATACATTCAAATATGTATCCGCTCATGAGACAATAACCCTGATAAATGCTTCAATAA
TATTGAAAAAGGAAGAGTATGAGTATTCAACATTTCCGTGTCGCCCTTATTCCCTTTTTTGCGGCATTTT
GCCTTCCTGTTTTTGCTCACCCAGAAACGCTGGTGAAAGTAAAAGATGCTGAAGATCAGTTGGGTGCACG
AGTGGGTTACATCGAACTGGATCTCAACAGCGGTAAGATCCTTGAGAGTTTTCGCCCCGAAGAACGTTTT
CCAATGATGAGCACTTTTAAAGTTCTGCTATGTGGCGCGGTATTATCCCGTGTTGACGCCGGGCAAGAGC
AACTCGGTCGCCGCATACACTATTCTCAGAATGACTTGGTTGAGTACTCACCAGTCACAGAAAAGCATCT
TACGGATGGCATGACAGTAAGAGAATTATGCAGTGCTGCCATAACCATGAGTGATAACACTGCGGCCAAC
TTACTTCTGACAACGATCGGAGGACCGAAGGAGCTAACCGCTTTTTTGCACAACATGGGGGATCATGTAA
CTCGCCTTGATCGTTGGGAACCGGAGCTGAATGAAGCCATACCAAACGACGAGCGTGACACCACGATGCC
TGTAGCAATGGCAACAACGTTGCGCAAACTATTAACTGGCGAACTACTTACTCTAGCTTCCCGGCAACAA
TTAATAGACTGGATGGAGGCGGATAAAGTTGCAGGACCACTTCTGCGCTCGGCCCTTCCGGCTGGCTGGT
TTATTGCTGATAAATCTGGAGCCGGTGAGCGTGGGTCTCGCGGTATCATTGCAGCACTGGGGCCAGATGG
TAAGCCCTCCCGTATCGTAGTTATCTACACGACGGGGAGTCAGGCAACTATGGATGAACGAAATAGACAG
ATCGCTGAGATAGGTGCCTCACTGATTAAGCATTGGTAACTGTCAGACCAAGTTTACTCATATATACTTT
AGATTGATTTAAAACTTCATTTTTAATTTAAAAGGATCTAGGTGAAGATCCTTTTTGATAATCTCATGAC
CAAAATCCCTTAACGTGAGTTTTCGTTCCACTGAGCGTCAGACCCCGTAGAAAAGATCAAAGGATCTTCT
TGAGATCCTTTTTTTCTGCGCGTAATCTGCTGCTTGCAAACAAAAAAACCACCGCTACCAGCGGTGGTTT
GTTTGCCGGATCAAGAGCTACCAACTCTTTTTCCGAAGGTAACTGGCTTCAGCAGAGCGCAGATACCAAA
TACTGTTCTTCTAGTGTAGCCGTAGTTAGGCCACCACTTCAAGAACTCTGTAGCACCGCCTACATACCTC
GCTCTGCTAATCCTGTTACCAGTGGCTGCTGCCAGTGGCGATAAGTCGTGTCTTACCGGGTTGGACTCAA
GACGATAGTTACCGGATAAGGCGCAGCGGTCGGGCTGAACGGGGGGTTCGTGCACACAGCCCAGCTTGGA
GCGAACGACCTACACCGAACTGAGATACCTACAGCGTGAGCTATGAGAAAGCGCCACGCTTCCCGAAGGG
AGAAAGGCGGACAGGTATCCGGTAAGCGGCAGGGTCGGAACAGGAGAGCGCACGAGGGAGCTTCCAGGGG
GAAACGCCTGGTATCTTTATAGTCCTGTCGGGTTTCGCCACCTCTGACTTGAGCGTCGATTTTTGTGATG
CTCGTCAGGGGGGCGGAGCCTATGGAAAAACGCCAGCAACGCGGCCTTTTTACGGTTCCTGGCCTTTTGC
TGGCCTTTTGCTCACATGTTCTTTCCTGCGTTATCCCCTGATTCTGTGGATAACCGTATTACCGCCTTTG
AGTGAGCTGATACCGCTCGCCGCAGCCGAACGACCGAGCGCAGCGAGTCAGTGAGCGAGGAAGCGGAAGA
GCGCCCAATACGCAAACCGCCTCTCCCCGCGCGTTGGCCGATTCATTAATGCAGCAAGCTCATGGCTGAC
TAATTTTTTTTATTTATGCAGAGGCCGAGGCCGCCTCGGCCTCTGAGCTATTCCAGAAGTAGTGAGGAGG
CTTTTTTGGAGGCCTAGGCTTTTGCAAAAAGCTCCCCGTGGCACGACAGGTTTCCCGACTGGAAAGCGGG
CAGTGAGCGCAACGCAATTAATGTGAGTTAGCTCACTCATTAGGCACCCCAGGCTTTACACTTTATGCTT
CCGGCTCGTATGTTGTGTGGAATTGTGAGCGGATAACAATTTCACACAGGAAACAGCTATGACATGATTA
CGAATTTCACAAATAAAGCATTTTTTTCACTGCATTCTAGTTGTGGTTTGTCCAAACTCATCAATGTATC
TTATCATGTCTGGATCAACTGGATAACTCAAGCTAACCAAAATCATCCCAAACTTCCCACCCCATACCCT
ATTACCACTGCCAATTACCTGTGGTTTCATTTACTCTAAACCTGTGATTCCTCTGAATTATTTTCATTTT
AAAGAAATTGTATTTGTTAAATATGTACTACAAACTTAGTAGTTGGAAGGGCTAATTCACTCCCAAAGAA
GACAAGATATCCTTGATCTGTGGATCTACCACACACAAGGCTACTTCCCTGATTAGCAGAACTACACACC
AGGGCCAGGGGTCAGATATCCACTGACCTTTGGATGGTGCTACAAGCTAGTACCAGTTGAGCCAGATAAG
GTAGAAGAGGCCAATAAAGGAGAGAACACCAGCTTGTTACACCCTGTGAGCCTGCATGGGATGGATGACC
CGGAGAGAGAAGTGTTAGAGTGGAGGTTTGACAGCCGCCTAGCATTTCATCACGTGGCCCGAGAGCTGCA
TCCGGAGTACTTCAAGAACTGCTGATATCGAGCTTGCTACAAGGGACTTTCCGCTGGGGACTTTCCAGGG
AGGCGTGGCCTGGGCGGGACTGGGGAGTGGCGAGCCCTCAGATCCTGCATATAAGCAGCTGCTTTTTGCC
TGTACTGGGTCTCTCTGGTTAGACCAGATCTGAGCCTGGGAGCTCTCTGGCTAACTAG
